Addgene plasmid #156664: pD649-HAsp-NGFR-Fc(DAPA)-AviTag-6xHis
Purpose: Mammalian expression of cell-surface protein extracellular domain fused to Fc(DAPA)-Avi-6xHis. Protein is secreted from cells.
Depositing lab: Chris Garcia. Depositing organization: Stanford University. Publication: A Human IgSF Cell-Surface Interactome Reveals a Complex Network of Protein-Protein Interactions. Wojtowicz WM, Vielmetter J, Fernandes RA, Siepe DH, Eastman CL, Chisholm GB, Cox S, Klock H, Anderson PW, Rue SM, Miller JJ, Glaser SM, Bragstad ML, Vance J, Lam AW, Lesley SA, Zinn K, Garcia KC. Cell. 2020 Aug 20;182(4):1027-1043.e17. doi: 10.1016/j.cell.2020.07.025. PubMed 32822567.
Backbone
  Vector backbone: pD649
  Backbone size w/o insert (bp): 6106
  Vector type: Mammalian Expression
Growth in bacteria
  Bacterial resistance: Ampicillin, 100 μg/mL
  Growth temperature: 37°C
  Growth strain: DH5alpha
  Copy number: High Copy
Gene/Insert
  Gene/Insert name: NGFR (alt name: TNR16)
  Species: H. sapiens (human)
  Insert size (bp): 666
  Mutation: Fc region of human IgG contains D265A and P329A mutations (DAPA)
  Entrez Gene: NGFR (a.k.a. CD271, Gp80-LNGFR, TNFRSF16, p75(NTR), p75NTR)
  Promoter: CMV/SP6
  Tag / fusion protein: Fc(DAPA)-AviTag-6xHis (C terminal on backbone)
  Cloning method: Restriction Enzyme; 5′ cloning site GCGGCCGC (not destroyed); 3′ cloning site GGCGCGCC (not destroyed)
  Sequencing primers: 5′ ATTTAGGTGACACTATAG; 3′ CACGTACCAGTTGAACTTCACC
Resource information
  A portion of this plasmid was derived from a plasmid made by: synthesis by ThermoFisher
Terms and licenses: Academic/Nonprofit Terms; Industry Terms: Not Available to Industry
Depositor comments: Some plasmids in this collection may have an IS4-like element ISVsa5 family transposase upstream of the CMV promoter.
How to cite: pD649-HAsp-NGFR-Fc(DAPA)-AviTag-6xHis was a gift from Chris Garcia (Addgene plasmid # 156664 ; http://n2t.net/addgene:156664 ; RRID:Addgene_156664)
