[The description below was written by a language model from this plasmid's Addgene catalogue record and pLannotate feature annotations shown in this document.]
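Description:
pD649-HAsp-NGFR-Fc(DAPA)-AviTag-6xHis is a mammalian expression plasmid built on the pD649 backbone for producing a secreted, soluble form of the human NGFR (TNFRSF16, p75NTR, CD271) extracellular domain. It is propagated in E. coli as a high-copy plasmid through a ColE1/pUC-type origin and selected with ampicillin via the bla gene. The sequenced record is about 6.8 kb, consistent with the stated backbone plus a 666 bp insert.

Expression is driven by the CMV immediate-early enhancer and promoter, followed by a fragment of CMV intron A and an SP6 phage promoter that also serves as a sequencing primer site. The "HAsp" in the name refers to an N-terminal secretion signal. The annotation software matched only a short stretch in this position, to an immunoglobulin heavy-chain signal sequence, so the exact identity of the leader is not established by the feature table. The NGFR ectodomain sits between retained NotI and AscI sites and is fused in frame to a human IgG1 Fc region carrying the D265A and P329A (DAPA) substitutions, which are generally used to reduce Fc effector interactions. According to the catalogue entry, this is followed by an AviTag for site-specific biotinylation and a 6xHis tag for purification, though neither tag is separately annotated. A bGH polyadenylation signal ends the transcript.

A second cassette with SV40 and EM7 promoters, a puromycin resistance gene and an SV40 poly(A) signal could allow selection of mammalian cells. The remaining annotations (KanR, lacZα, ble, f1 ori) are short fragments. The plasmid belongs to a collection used to map human cell-surface protein interactions, and the depositor notes that some members of the collection may carry an IS4-like transposase insertion upstream of the CMV promoter.
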