Features (pLannotate 1.2.2; 21 found; start..end, strand, type, name):
    119..143     -  CDS            KanR (fragment): aminoglycoside phosphotransferase; aph(3')-Ia; confers resistance to kanamycin
    254..842     +  rep_origin     ori: high-copy-number ColE1/pMB1/pBR322/pUC origin of replication
   1067..1084    +  terminator     rrnB T2 terminator (fragment): transcription terminator T2 from the E. coli rrnB gene
   1109..1128    -  CDS            lacZα (fragment): LacZα fragment of β-galactosidase; lacZ fragment
   1584..1600    +  protein_bind   lac operator: The lac repressor binds to the lac operator to inhibit transcription in E. coli. This inhibition can be relieved by adding lactose or isopropyl-β-D-thiogalactopyranoside (IPTG). lac repressor encoded by lacI
   1843..2146    +  enhancer       CMV enhancer: human cytomegalovirus immediate early enhancer
   2147..2350    +  promoter       CMV promoter: human cytomegalovirus (CMV) immediate early promoter
   2486..2529    +  intron         CMV intron (fragment): modified intron A from human cytomegalovirus
   2581..2599    +  promoter       SP6 promoter: promoter for bacteriophage SP6 RNA polymerase
   2603..2640    +  CDS            IgH signal sequence (fragment): signal sequence from the mouse immunoglobulin heavy chain variable region
   2746..3423    +  CDS            NGFR (fragment): TNR16_HUMAN - Also known as TNFRSF16. Experimental evidence at protein level: Swiss-Prot protein existence level 1. Low affinity receptor which can bind to NGF, BDNF, NTF3, and NTF4. Forms a heterodimeric receptor with SORCS2 that binds the precursor forms of NGF, BDNF and NTF3 with high affinity, and has much lower affinity for mature NGF and BDNF (PubMed:24908487). Plays an important role in differentiation and survival of specific neuronal populations during development (By similarity). Can mediate cell survival as well as cell death of neural cells. Plays a role in the inactivation of RHOA
   3430..4107    +  CDS            IGHG1 (fragment): IGHG1_HUMAN - Experimental evidence at protein level: Swiss-Prot protein existence level 1. Constant region of immunoglobulin heavy chains. Immunoglobulins, also known as antibodies, are membrane-bound or secreted glycoproteins produced by B lymphocytes. In the recognition phase of humoral immunity, the membrane-bound immunoglobulins serve as receptors which, upon binding of a specific antigen, trigger the clonal expansion and differentiation of B lymphocytes into immunoglobulins- secreting plasma cells. Secreted immunoglobulins mediate the effector phase of humoral immunity, which results in
   4322..4433    +  polyA_signal   bGH poly(A) signal: bovine growth hormone polyadenylation signal
   4434..4542    +  rep_origin     f1 ori (fragment): f1 bacteriophage origin of replication; arrow indicates direction of (+) strand synthesis
   4556..4885    +  promoter       SV40 promoter: SV40 enhancer and early promoter
   4933..4980    +  promoter       EM7 promoter: synthetic bacterial promoter&nbsp
   4999..5598    +  CDS            PuroR (fragment): puromycin N-acetyltransferase; pac from Streptomyces; confers resistance to puromycin
   5608..5733    +  CDS            ble (fragment): BLE_KLEPN - Experimental evidence at protein level: Swiss-Prot protein existence level 1. Binding protein with a strong affinity to the bleomycin family of antibiotics. Binds to CL990; an antimitotic-antibiotic compound. From Klebsiella pneumoniae.
   5728..5849    +  polyA_signal   SV40 poly(A) signal: SV40 polyadenylation signal
   5902..6762    -  CDS            AmpR: β-lactamase; bla; confers resistance to ampicillin, carbenicillin, and related antibiotics
   6765..89      -  promoter       AmpR promoter (fragment) (across the origin): bla
>Addgene plasmid #156664 | pD649-HAsp-NGFR-Fc(DAPA)-AviTag-6xHis | addgene full sequence | sequence record 412939 | Addgene NGS Result
TTTCAATATTATTGAAGCATTTATCAGGGTTATTGTCTCATGAGCGGATACATATTTGAATGTATTTAGA
AAAATAAACAAATAGGGGTCAGTGTTACAACCAATTAACCAATTCTGAACATTATCGCGAGCCCATTTAT
ACCTGAATATGGCTCATAACACCCCTTGCTCATGACCAAAATCCCTTAACGTGAGTTACGCGCGCGTCGT
TCCACTGAGCGTCAGACCCCGTAGAAAAGATCAAAGGATCTTCTTGAGATCCTTTTTTTCTGCGCGTAAT
CTGCTGCTTGCAAACAAAAAAACCACCGCTACCAGCGGTGGTTTGTTTGCCGGATCAAGAGCTACCAACT
CTTTTTCCGAAGGTAACTGGCTTCAGCAGAGCGCAGATACCAAATACTGTTCTTCTAGTGTAGCCGTAGT
TAGCCCACCACTTCAAGAACTCTGTAGCACCGCCTACATACCTCGCTCTGCTAATCCTGTTACCAGTGGC
TGCTGCCAGTGGCGATAAGTCGTGTCTTACCGGGTTGGACTCAAGACGATAGTTACCGGATAAGGCGCAG
CGGTCGGGCTGAACGGGGGGTTCGTGCACACAGCCCAGCTTGGAGCGAACGACCTACACCGAACTGAGAT
ACCTACAGCGTGAGCTATGAGAAAGCGCCACGCTTCCCGAAGGGAGAAAGGCGGACAGGTATCCGGTAAG
CGGCAGGGTCGGAACAGGAGAGCGCACGAGGGAGCTTCCAGGGGGAAACGCCTGGTATCTTTATAGTCCT
GTCGGGTTTCGCCACCTCTGACTTGAGCGTCGATTTTTGTGATGCTCGTCAGGGGGGCGGAGCCTATGGA
AAAACGCCAGCAACGCGGCCTTTTTACGGTTCCTGGCCTTTTGCTGGCCTTTTGCTCACATGTTCTTTCC
TGCGTTATCCCCTGATTCTGTGGATAACCGTATTACCGCCTTTGAGTGAGCTGATACCGCTCGCCGCAGC
CGAACGACCGAGCGCAGCGAGTCAGTGAGCGAGGAAGCGGAAGGCGAGAGTAGGGAACTGCCAGGCATCA
AACTAAGCAGAAGGCCCCTGACGGATGGCCTTTTTGCGTTTCTACAAACTCTTTCTGTGTTGTAAAACGA
CGGCCAGTCTTAAGCTCGGGCCCCCTGGGCGGTTCTGATAACGAGTAATCGTTAATCCGCAAATAACGTA
AAAACCCGCTTCGGCGGGTTTTTTTATGGGGGGAGTTTAGGGAAAGAGCATTTGTCAGAATATTTAAGGG
CGCCTGTCACTTTGCTTGATATATGAGAATTATTTAACCTTATAAATGAGAAAAAAGCAACGCACTTTAA
ATAAGATACGTTGCTTTTTCGATTGATGAACACCTATAATTAAACTATTCATCTATTATTTATGATTTTT
TGTATATACAATATTTCTAGTTTGTTAAAGAGAATTAAGAAAATAAATCTCGAAAATAATAAAGGGAAAA
TCAGTTTTTGATATCAAAATTATACATGTCAACGATAATACAAAATATAATACAAACTATAAGATGTTAT
CAGTATTTATTATCATTTAGAATAAATTTTGTGTCGCCCTTAATTGTGAGCGGATAACAATTACGAGCTT
CATGCACAGTGGCGTTGACTCAATATTGGCCATTAGCCATATTATTCATTGGTTATATAGCATAAATCAA
TATTGGCTATTGGCCATTGCATACGTTGTATCTATATCATAATATGTACATTTATATTGGCTCATGTCCA
ATATGACCGCCATGTTGGCATTGATTATTGACTAGTTATTAATAGTAATCAATTACGGGGTCATTAGTTC
ATAGCCCATATATGGAGTTCCGCGTTACATAACTTACGGTAAATGGCCCGCCTGGCTGACCGCCCAACGA
CCCCCGCCCATTGACGTCAATAATGACGTATGTTCCCATAGTAACGCCAATAGGGACTTTCCATTGACGT
CAATGGGTGGAGTATTTACGGTAAACTGCCCACTTGGCAGTACATCAAGTGTATCATATGCCAAGTACGC
CCCCTATTGACGTCAATGACGGTAAATGGCCCGCCTGGCATTATGCCCAGTACATGACCTTATGGGACTT
TCCTACTTGGCAGTACATCTACGTATTAGTCATCGCTATTACCATGGTGATGCGGTTTTGGCAGTACATC
AATGGGCGTGGATAGCGGTTTGACTCACGGGGATTTCCAAGTCTCCACCCCATTGACGTCAATGGGAGTT
TGTTTTGGCACCAAAATCAACGGGACTTTCCAAAATGTCGTAACAACTCCGCCCCATTGACGCAAATGGG
CGGTAGGCGTGTACGGTGGGAGGTCTATATAAGCAGAGCTCGTTTAGTGAACCGTCAGATCGCCTGGAGA
CGCCATCCACGCTGTTTTGACCTCCATAGAAGACACCGGGACCGATCCAGCCTCCGCGGCCGGGAACGGT
GCATTGGAACGCGGATTCCCCGTGCCAAGAGTGACGTAAGTACCGCCTATAGAGTCTATAGGCCCACCCC
CTTGGCTTCGTTAGAACGCGGCTACAATTAATACATAACCTTATGTATCATACACATACGATTTAGGTGA
CACTATAGAATAACATCCACTTTGCCTTTCTCTCCACAGGTGTCCACTCCCAGGTCCAACTGCACCTCGG
TTCTATCGAAAACGCGCCTGCTAGCGCCACCATGAAGACCATCATTGCCCTGAGCTACATCTTCTGCCTG
GTGTTCGCTGCGGCCGCCAAAGAAGCTTGTCCTACCGGCCTGTATACCCACAGCGGCGAGTGTTGCAAGG
CCTGTAATCTTGGAGAAGGCGTGGCACAGCCTTGCGGCGCTAATCAGACAGTGTGCGAGCCTTGTCTGGA
CAGCGTGACCTTTTCCGATGTGGTGTCTGCCACCGAGCCTTGCAAGCCTTGTACAGAGTGTGTGGGCCTG
CAGAGCATGAGCGCTCCATGTGTGGAAGCCGATGATGCCGTGTGTAGATGCGCCTACGGCTACTACCAGG
ACGAGACAACAGGCAGATGCGAGGCCTGTAGAGTGTGCGAAGCTGGCTCTGGACTGGTGTTCAGCTGCCA
AGACAAGCAGAACACCGTGTGCGAGGAATGCCCTGATGGCACCTACTCCGATGAGGCCAATCACGTGGAC
CCTTGCCTGCCTTGCACCGTGTGTGAAGATACCGAGCGGCAGCTGAGAGAATGCACAAGATGGGCCGATG
CCGAGTGCGAAGAGATCCCTGGCAGATGGATCACCAGAAGCACACCTCCAGAGGGCAGCGATAGCACAGC
CCCTTCTACACAAGAGCCTGAGGCTCCTCCTGAGCAGGATCTGATTGCTTCTACAGTGGCCGGCGTGGTC
ACAACCGTGATGGGATCTTCTCAGCCTGTGGTCACCAGAGGCACCACCGACAATGGCGCGCCGGGCGGCG
ACAAGACCCACACCTGCCCCCCCTGCCCAGCTCCAGAACTGCTGGGAGGGCCTTCCGTGTTCCTGTTCCC
CCCCAAGCCCAAGGACACCCTGATGATCAGCAGGACCCCCGAGGTGACCTGCGTGGTGGTGGCCGTGTCC
CACGAGGACCCAGAGGTGAAGTTCAACTGGTACGTGGACGGCGTGGAGGTGCACAACGCCAAGACCAAGC
CCAGAGAGGAGCAGTACAACAGCACCTACAGGGTGGTGTCCGTGCTGACCGTGCTGCACCAGGACTGGCT
GAACGGCAAAGAATACAAGTGCAAAGTCTCCAACAAGGCCCTGGCTGCCCCAATCGAAAAGACAATCAGC
AAGGCCAAGGGCCAGCCACGGGAGCCCCAGGTGTACACCCTGCCCCCCAGCCGGGAGGAGATGACCAAGA
ACCAGGTGTCCCTGACCTGTCTGGTGAAGGGCTTCTACCCCAGCGATATCGCCGTGGAGTGGGAGAGCAA
CGGCCAGCCCGAGAACAACTACAAGACCACCCCCCCAGTGCTGGACAGCGACGGCAGCTTCTTCCTGTAC
AGCAAGCTGACCGTGGACAAGTCCAGGTGGCAGCAGGGCAACGTGTTCAGCTGCAGCGTGATGCACGAGG
CCCTGCACAACCACTACACCCAGAAGTCCCTGAGCCTGAGCCCCGGCGGCAGCGGTCTTAATGATATTTT
CGAGGCTCAGAAGATTGAGTGGCATGAACACCACCACCATCACCACTAAGGCCGGCCTGTAGTCACTGGC
ACAACGCGTTACCCGGTAAGCCAATCGGGTATACACGGTCGTCATACTGCAGACAGGGTTCTTCTACTTT
GCAAGATAGTCTTGAGTAGTAAAATAAATAGATAGAGAAAATCAGCCTCGACTGTGCCTTCTAGTTGCCA
GCCATCTGTTGTTTGCCCCTCCCCCGTGCCTTCCTTGACCCTGGAAGGTGCCACTCCCACTGTCCTTTCC
TAATAAAATGAGGAAATTGCATCACAACACTCAACCCTATCTCGGTCTATTCTTTTGATTTATAAGGGAT
TTTGCCGATTTCGGCCTATTGGTTAAAAAATGAGCTGATTTAACAAAAATTTAACGCGAATTAATTCTGT
GGAATGTGTGTCAGTTAGGGTGTGGAAAGTCCCCAGGCTCCCCAGCAGGCAGAAGTATGCAAAGCATGCA
TCTCAATTAGTCAGCAACCAGGTGTGGAAAGTCCCCAGGCTCCCCAGCAGGCAGAAGTATGCAAAGCATG
CATCTCAATTAGTCAGCAACCATAGTCCCGCCCCTAACTCCGCCCATCCCGCCCCTAACTCCGCCCAGTT
CCGCCCATTCTCCGCCCCATGGCTGACTAATTTTTTTTATTTATGCAGAGGCCGAGGCCGCCTCTGCCTC
TGAGCTATTCCAGAAGTAGTGAGGAGGCTTTTTTGGAGGCCTAGGCTTTTGCAAAAAGCTCCCGGGAGCT
TGTATATCCATTTTCGGATCTGATCAGCACGTGTTGACAATTAATCATCGGCATAGTATATCGGCATAGT
ATAATACGACAAGGTGAGGAACTAAACCATGACCGAGTACAAGCCCACGGTGCGCCTCGCCACCCGCGAC
GACGTCCCCAGGGCCGTACGCACCCTCGCCGCCGCGTTCGCCGACTACCCCGCCACGCGCCACACCGTCG
ATCCGGACCGCCACATCGAGCGGGTCACCGAGCTGCAAGAACTCTTCCTCACGCGCGTCGGGCTCGACAT
CGGCAAGGTGTGGGTCGCGGACGACGGCGCCGCGGTGGCGGTCTGGACCACGCCGGAGAGCGTCGAAGCG
GGGGCGGTGTTCGCCGAGATCGGCCCGCGCATGGCCGAGTTGAGCGGTTCCCGGCTGGCCGCGCAGCAAC
AGATGGAAGGCCTCCTGGCGCCGCACCGGCCCAAGGAGCCCGCGTGGTTCCTGGCCACCGTCGGCGTCTC
GCCCGACCACCAGGGCAAGGGTCTGGGCAGCGCCGTCGTGCTCCCCGGAGTGGAGGCGGCCGAGCGCGCC
GGGGTGCCCGCCTTCCTGGAGACATCCGCGCCCCGCAACCTCCCCTTCTACGAGCGGCTCGGCTTCACCG
TCACCGCCGACGTCGAGGTGCCCGAAGGACCGCGCACCTGGTGCATGACCCGCAAGCCCGGTGCCTGACA
CGTGCTACGAGATTTCGATTCCACCGCCGCCTTCTATGAAAGGTTGGGCTTCGGAATCGTTTTCCGGGAC
GCCGGCTGGATGATCCTCCAGCGCGGGGATCTCATGCTGGAGTTCTTCGCCCACCCCAACTTGTTTATTG
CAGCTTATAATGGTTACAAATAAAGCAATAGCATCACAAATTTCACAAATAAAGCATTTTTTTCACTGCA
TTCTAGTTGTGGTTTGTCCAAACTCATCAATGTATCTTATCATGTCTGTATACCGTCGACCTCTAGCTAG
AGCTTGGCGTAATCATGGTCATTACCAATGCTTAATCAGTGAGGCACCTATCTCAGCGATCTGTCTATTT
CGTTCATCCATAGTTGCCTGACTCCCCGTCGTGTAGATAACTACGATACGGGAGGGCTTACCATCTGGCC
CCAGCGCTGCGATGATACCGCGAGAACCACGCTCACCGGCTCCGGATTTATCAGCAATAAACCAGCCAGC
CGGAAGGGCCGAGCGCAGAAGTGGTCCTGCAACTTTATCCGCCTCCATCCAGTCTATTAATTGTTGCCGG
GAAGCTAGAGTAAGTAGTTCGCCAGTTAATAGTTTGCGCAACGTTGTTGCCATCGCTACAGGCATCGTGG
TGTCACGCTCGTCGTTTGGTATGGCTTCATTCAGCTCCGGTTCCCAACGATCAAGGCGAGTTACATGATC
CCCCATGTTGTGCAAAAAAGCGGTTAGCTCCTTCGGTCCTCCGATCGTTGTCAGAAGTAAGTTGGCCGCA
GTGTTATCACTCATGGTTATGGCAGCACTGCATAATTCTCTTACTGTCATGCCATCCGTAAGATGCTTTT
CTGTGACTGGTGAGTACTCAACCAAGTCATTCTGAGAATAGTGTATGCGGCGACCGAGTTGCTCTTGCCC
GGCGTCAATACGGGATAATACCGCGCCACATAGCAGAACTTTAAAAGTGCTCATCATTGGAAAACGTTCT
TCGGGGCGAAAACTCTCAAGGATCTTACCGCTGTTGAGATCCAGTTCGATGTAACCCACTCGTGCACCCA
ACTGATCTTCAGCATCTTTTACTTTCACCAGCGTTTCTGGGTGAGCAAAAACAGGAAGGCAAAATGCCGC
AAAAAAGGGAATAAGGGCGACACGGAAATGTTGAATACTCATATTCTTCCTT
