>Addgene plasmid #156664 | pD649-HAsp-NGFR-Fc(DAPA)-AviTag-6xHis | depositor partial sequence | sequence record 302438 | insert (extracellular domain)
AAAGAAGCTTGTCCTACCGGCCTGTATACCCACAGCGGCGAGTGTTGCAAGGCCTGTAATCTTGGAGAAG
GCGTGGCACAGCCTTGCGGCGCTAATCAGACAGTGTGCGAGCCTTGTCTGGACAGCGTGACCTTTTCCGA
TGTGGTGTCTGCCACCGAGCCTTGCAAGCCTTGTACAGAGTGTGTGGGCCTGCAGAGCATGAGCGCTCCA
TGTGTGGAAGCCGATGATGCCGTGTGTAGATGCGCCTACGGCTACTACCAGGACGAGACAACAGGCAGAT
GCGAGGCCTGTAGAGTGTGCGAAGCTGGCTCTGGACTGGTGTTCAGCTGCCAAGACAAGCAGAACACCGT
GTGCGAGGAATGCCCTGATGGCACCTACTCCGATGAGGCCAATCACGTGGACCCTTGCCTGCCTTGCACC
GTGTGTGAAGATACCGAGCGGCAGCTGAGAGAATGCACAAGATGGGCCGATGCCGAGTGCGAAGAGATCC
CTGGCAGATGGATCACCAGAAGCACACCTCCAGAGGGCAGCGATAGCACAGCCCCTTCTACACAAGAGCC
TGAGGCTCCTCCTGAGCAGGATCTGATTGCTTCTACAGTGGCCGGCGTGGTCACAACCGTGATGGGATCT
TCTCAGCCTGTGGTCACCAGAGGCACCACCGACAAT
